>Addgene plasmid #153605 | pGBW-m4252787 | addgene full sequence | sequence record 300393 | Ginkgo NGS Result
CACCATGGGCTATATAAACGTTTTCGCTTTTCCGTTTACGATATATAGTCTACTCTTGTGCAGAATGAAT
TCTCGTAACTACATAGCACAAGTAGATGTAGTTAACTTTAATCTCACAGAAAACCTTTACTTTCAGTCGA
TGGATTATAAGGACCACGATGGAGACTACAAAGATCATGACATTGATTACAAGGACGACGATGACAAATA
AGCTAGCTTGACTGACTGAGATACAGCGTACCTTCAGCTCACAGACATGATAAGATACATTGATGAGTTT
GGACAAACCACAACTAGAATGCAGTGAAAAAAATGCTTTATTTGTGAAATTTGTGATGCTATTGCTTTAT
TTGTAACCATTATAAGCTGCAATAAACAAGTTAACAACAACAATTGCATTCATTTTATGTTTCAGGTTCA
GGGGGAGGTGTGGGAGGTTTTTTAAAGCAAGTAAAACCTCTACAAATGTGGTATTGGCCCATCTCTATCG
GTATCGTAGCATAACCCCTTGGGGCCTCTAAACGGGTCTTGAGGGGTTTTTTGTGCCCCTCGGGCCGGAT
TGCTATCTACCGGCATTGGCGCAGAAAAAAATGCCTGATGCGACGCTGCGCGTCTTATACTCCCACATAT
GCCAGATTCAGCAACGGATACGGCTTCCCCAACTTGCCCACTTCCATACGTGTCCTCCTTACCAGAAATT
TATCCTTAAGGTCGTCAGCTATCCTGCAGGCGATCTCTCGATTTCGATCAAGACATTCCTTTAATGGTCT
TTTCTGGACACCACTAGGGGTCAGAAGTAGTTCATCAAACTTTCTTCCCTCCCTAATCTCATTGGTTACC
TTGGGCTATCGAAACTTAATTAACCAGTCAAGTCAGCTACTTGGCGAGATCGACTTGTCTGGGTTTCGAC
TACGCTCAGAATTGCGTCAGTCAAGTTCGATCTGGTCCTTGCTATTGCACCCGTTCTCCGATTACGAGTT
TCATTTAAATCATGTGAGCAAAAGGCCAGCAAAAGGCCAGGAACCGTAAAAAGGCCGCGTTGCTGGCGTT
TTTCCATAGGCTCCGCCCCCCTGACGAGCATCACAAAAATCGACGCTCAAGTCAGAGGTGGCGAAACCCG
ACAGGACTATAAAGATACCAGGCGTTTCCCCCTGGAAGCTCCCTCGTGCGCTCTCCTGTTCCGACCCTGC
CGCTTACCGGATACCTGTCCGCCTTTCTCCCTTCGGGAAGCGTGGCGCTTTCTCATAGCTCACGCTGTAG
GTATCTCAGTTCGGTGTAGGTCGTTCGCTCCAAGCTGGGCTGTGTGCACGAACCCCCCGTTCAGCCCGAC
CGCTGCGCCTTATCCGGTAACTATCGTCTTGAGTCCAACCCGGTAAGACACGACTTATCGCCACTGGCAG
CAGCCACTGGTAACAGGATTAGCAGAGCGAGGTATGTAGGCGGTGCTACAGAGTTCTTGAAGTGGTGGCC
TAACTACGGCTACACTAGAAGAACAGTATTTGGTATCTGCGCTCTGCTGAAGCCAGTTACCTTCGGAAAA
AGAGTTGGTAGCTCTTGATCCGGCAAACAAACCACCGCTGGTAGCGGTGGTTTTTTTGTTTGCAAGCAGC
AGATTACGCGCAGAAAAAAAGGATCTCAAGAAGATCCTTTGATCTTTTCTACGGGGTCTGACGCTCAGTG
GAACGAAAACTCACGTTAAGGGATTTTGGTCATGAGATTATCAAAAAGGATCTTCACCTAGATCCTTTTA
AATTAAAAATGAAGTTTTAAATCAATCTAAAGTATATATGAGTAAACTTGGTCTGACAGTTACCAATGCT
TAATCAGTGAGGCACCTATCTCAGCGATCTGTCTATTTCGTTCATCCATAGTTGCATTTAAATTTCCGAA
CTCTCCAAGGCCCTCGTCGGAAAATCTTCAAACCTTTCGTCCGATCCATCTTGCAGGCTACCTCTCGAAC
GAACTATCGCAAGTCTCTTGGCCGGCCTTGCGCCTTGGCTATTGCTTGGCAGCGCCTATCGCCAGGTATT
ACTCCAATCCCGAATATCCGAGATCGGGATCACCCGAGAGAAGTTCAACCTACATCCTCAATCCCGATCT
ATCCGAGATCCGAGGAATATCGAAATCGGGGCGCGCCTGGCCTCCGCGCCGGGTTTTGGCGCCTCCCGCG
GGCGCCCCCCTCGTCACGGCGAGCGCTGCCACGTCAGACGAAGGGCGCAGGAGCGTCCTGATCCTTCCGC
CCGGACGCTCAGGACAGCGGCCCGCTGCTCATAAGACTCGGCCTTAGAACCCCAGTATCAGCAGAAGGAC
ATTTTAGGACGGGACTTGGGTGACTCTAGGGCACTGGTTTTCTTTCCAGAGAGCGGAACAGGCGAGGAAA
AGTAGTCCCTTCTCGGCGATTCTGCGGAGGGATCTCCGTGGGGCGGTGAACGCCGATGATTATATAAGGA
CGCGCCGGGTGTGGCACAGCTAGTTCCGTCGCAGCCGGGATTTGGGTCGCGGTTCTTGTTTGTGGATCGC
TGTGATCGTCACTTGGTGAGTAGCGGGCTGCTGGGCTGGCCGGGGCTTTCGTGGCCGCCGGGCCGCTCGG
TGGGACGGAAGCGTGTGGAGAGACCGCCAAGGGCTGTAGTCTGGGTCCGCGAGCAAGGTTGCCCTGAACT
GGGGGTTGGGGGGAGCGCAGCAAAATGGCGGCTGTTCCCGAGTCTTGAATGGAAGACGCTTGTGAGGCGG
GCTGTGAGGTCGTTGAAACAAGGTGGGGGGCATGGTGGGCGGCAAGAACCCAAGGTCTTGAGCCCTTCGC
TAATGCGGGAAAGCTCTTATTCGGGTGAGATGGGCTGGGCACCATCTGGGGACCCTGACGTGAAGTTTGT
CACTGACTGGAGAACTCGGTTTGTCGTCTGTTGCGGGGGCGGCAGTTATGGCGGTGCCGTTGGGCAGTGC
ACCCGTACCTTTGGGAGCGCGCGCCCTCGTCGTGTCGTGACGTCACCCGTTCTGTTGGCTTATAATGCAG
GGTGGGGCCACCAGCCGGTAGGTGTGCGGTAGGCTTTTCTCCGTCGCAGGACGCAGGGTTCGGGCCTAGG
GTAGGCTCTCCTGAATCGACAGGCGCCGGACCTCTGGTGAGGGGAGGGATAAGTGAGGCGTCAGTTTCTT
TGGTCGGTTTTATGTACCTATCTTCTTAAGTAGCTGAAGCTCCGGTTTTGAACTATGCGCTCGGGGTTGG
CGAGTGTGTTTTGTGAAGTTTTTTAGGCACCTTTTGAAATGTAATCATTTGGGTCAATATGTAATTTTCA
GTGTTAGACTTGTAAATTGTCCGCTAAATTCTGGCCGTTTTTGGCTTTTTTGTTAGACAACATGACCGAG
TACAAGCCCACGGTGCGCCTCGCCACCCGCGACGACGTCCCCAGGGCCGTACGCACCCTCGCCGCCGCGT
TCGCCGACTACCCCGCCACGCGCCACACCGTCGATCCGGACCGCCACATCGAGCGGGTCACCGAGCTGCA
AGAACTCTTCCTCACGCGCGTCGGGCTCGACATCGGCAAGGTGTGGGTCGCGGACGACGGCGCCGCGGTG
GCGGTCTGGACCACGCCGGAGAGCGTCGAAGCGGGGGCGGTGTTCGCCGAGATCGGCCCGCGCATGGCCG
AGTTGAGCGGTTCCCGGCTGGCCGCGCAGCAACAGATGGAGGGCCTCCTGGCGCCGCACCGGCCCAAGGA
GCCCGCGTGGTTCCTGGCCACCGTCGGCGTCTCGCCCGACCACCAGGGCAAGGGTCTGGGCAGCGCCGTC
GTGCTCCCCGGAGTGGAGGCCGCCGAGCGCGCCGGGGTGCCCGCCTTCCTGGAGACCTCCGCGCCCCGCA
ACCTCCCCTTCTACGAGCGGCTCGGCTTCACCGTCACCGCCGACGTCGAGGTGCCCGAAGGACCGCGCAC
CTGGTGCATGACCCGCAAGCCCGGTGCCTAGGCTAGTATGTAAGCCTAGTCTTAGATAATAAAATCGCTA
TCCATCGAAGATGGATGTGTGTTGGTTTTTTGTGTGTGTAACGCTAGGCGCGCCTGGTGTACCGAGAACG
ATCCTCTCAGTGCGAGTCTCGACGATCCATATCGTTGCTTGGCAGTCAGCCAGTCGGAATCCAGCTTGGG
ACCCAGGAAGTCCAATCGTCAGATATTGTACTCAAGCCTGGTCACGGCAGCGTACCGATCTGTTTAAACC
TAGATATTGATAGTCTGATCGGTCAACGTATAATCGAGTCCTAGCTTTTGCAAACATCTATCAAGAGACA
GGATCAGCAGGAGGCTTTCGCATGAGTATTCAACATTTCCGTGTCGCCCTTATTCCCTTTTTTGCGGCAT
TTTGCCTTCCTGTTTTTGCTCACCCAGAAACGCTGGTGAAAGTAAAAGATGCTGAAGATCAGTTGGGTGC
GCGAGTGGGTTACATCGAACTGGATCTCAACAGCGGTAAGATCCTTGAGAGTTTTCGCCCCGAAGAACGC
TTTCCAATGATGAGCACTTTTAAAGTTCTGCTATGTGGCGCGGTATTATCCCGTATTGACGCCGGGCAAG
AGCAACTCGGTCGCCGCATACACTATTCTCAGAATGACTTGGTTGAGTATTCACCAGTCACAGAAAAGCA
TCTTACGGATGGCATGACAGTAAGAGAATTATGCAGTGCTGCCATAACCATGAGTGATAACACTGCGGCC
AACTTACTTCTGACAACGATTGGAGGACCGAAGGAGCTAACCGCTTTTTTGCACAACATGGGGGATCATG
TAACTCGCCTTGATCGTTGGGAACCGGAGCTGAATGAAGCCATACCAAACGACGAGCGTGACACCACGAT
GCCTGTAGCAATGGCAACAACCTTGCGTAAACTATTAACTGGCGAACTACTTACTCTAGCTTCCCGGCAA
CAGTTGATAGACTGGATGGAGGCGGATAAAGTTGCAGGACCACTTCTGCGCTCGGCCCTTCCGGCTGGCT
GGTTTATTGCTGATAAATCTGGAGCCGGTGAGCGTGGGTCTCGCGGTATCATTGCAGCACTGGGGCCAGA
TGGTAAGCCCTCCCGTATCGTAGTTATCTACACGACGGGGAGTCAGGCAACTATGGATGAACGAAATAGA
CAGATCGCTGAGATAGGTGCCTCACTGATTAAGCATTGGTAACCGATTCTAGGTGCATTGGCGCAGAAAA
AAATGCCTGATGCGACGCTGCGCGTCTTATACTCCCACATATGCCAGATTCAGCAACGGATACGGCTTCC
CCAACTTGCCCACTTCCATACGTGTCCTCCTTACCAGAAATTTATCCTTAAGATCCCGAATCGTTTAAAC
TCGACTCTGGCTCTATCGAATCTCCGTCGTTTCGAGCTTACGCGAACAGCCGTGGCGCTCATTTGCTCGT
CGGGCATCGAATCTCGTCAGCTATCGTCAGCTTACCTTTTTGGCAGCGATCGCGGCTCCCGACATCTTGG
ACCATTAGCTCCACAGGTATCTTCTTCCCTCTAGTGGTCATAACAGCAGCTTCAGCTACCTCTCAATTCA
AAAAACCCCTCAAGACCCGTTTAGAGGCCCCAAGGGGTTATGCTATCAATCGTTGCGTTACACACACAAA
AAACCAACACACATCCATCTTCGATGGATAGCGATTTTATTATCTAACTGCTGATCGAGTGTAGCCAGAT
CTAGTAATCAATTACGGGGTCATTAGTTCATAGCCCATATATGGAGTTCCGCGTTACATAACTTACGGTA
AATGGCCCGCCTGGCTGACCGCCCAACGACCCCCGCCCATTGACGTCAATAATGACGTATGTTCCCATAG
TAACGCCAATAGGGACTTTCCATTGACGTCAATGGGTGGAGTATTTACGGTAAACTGCCCACTTGGCAGT
ACATCAAGTGTATCATATGCCAAGTACGCCCCCTATTGACGTCAATGACGGTAAATGGCCCGCCTGGCAT
TATGCCCAGTACATGACCTTATGGGACTTTCCTACTTGGCAGTACATCTACGTATTAGTCATCGCTATTA
CCATGCTGATGCGGTTTTGGCAGTACATCAATGGGCGTGGATAGCGGTTTGACTCACGGGGATTTCCAAG
TCTCCACCCCATTGACGTCAATGGGAGTTTGTTTTGGCACCAAAATCAACGGGACTTTCCAAAATGTCGT
AACAACTCCGCCCCATTGACGCAAATGGGCGGTAGGCGTGTACGGTGGGAGGTCTATATAAGCAGAGCTG
GTTTAGTGAACCGTCAGATCAGATCTTTGTCGATCCTACCATCCACTCGACACACCCGCCAGCGGCCGC
Features (pLannotate 1.2.2; 20 found; start..end, strand, type, name):
     49..108     +  ncRNA          Corona pk3: Accession: RF00165 - Coronavirus 3' UTR pseudoknot
    185..207     +  CDS            FLAG (fragment): FLAG® epitope tag, followed by an enterokinase cleavage site
    261..382     -  polyA_signal   SV40 poly(A) signal: SV40 polyadenylation signal
    405..474     -  CDS            large T antigen (fragment): large T antigen from SV40 (simian virus 40)
    497..543     +  terminator     T7 terminator: transcription terminator for bacteriophage T7 RNA polymerase
    573..709     +  terminator     rrnG terminator: transcription terminator from the E. coli ribosomal RNA rrnG operon (Albrechtsen et al., 1991)
    754..825     +  misc_feature   3' β-globin insulator: insulator downstream of the human β-globin locus (Farrell et al., 2002)
   1051..1639    -  rep_origin     ori: high-copy-number ColE1/pMB1/pBR322/pUC origin of replication
   1811..1875    -  CDS            bla(M) (fragment): β-lactamase lacking the signal sequence; bla(M); allows cytosolic expression of β-lactamase
   2139..3348    +  promoter       UbC promoter: human ubiquitin C promoter
   3352..3949    +  CDS            PuroR (fragment): puromycin N-acetyltransferase; pac from Streptomyces; confers resistance to puromycin
   3978..4026    +  polyA_signal   poly(A) signal: synthetic polyadenylation signal
   4292..5152    +  CDS            AmpR: β-lactamase; bla; confers resistance to ampicillin, carbenicillin, and related antibiotics
   5165..5301    +  terminator     rrnG terminator: transcription terminator from the E. coli ribosomal RNA rrnG operon (Albrechtsen et al., 1991)
   5453..5524    +  misc_feature   5' β-globin insulator: insulator upstream of the human β-globin locus (Farrell et al., 2002)
   5529..5575    -  terminator     T7 terminator: transcription terminator for bacteriophage T7 RNA polymerase
   5593..5641    -  polyA_signal   poly(A) signal: synthetic polyadenylation signal
   5722..6025    +  enhancer       CMV enhancer: human cytomegalovirus immediate early enhancer
   6098..6115    -  promoter       CMV promoter (fragment): human cytomegalovirus (CMV) immediate early promoter
   6178..6229    +  promoter       CMVd2 promoter: truncated human cytomegalovirus (CMV) immediate early promoter that yields moderately reduced expression relative to the full-length promoter
