[The description below was written by a language model from this plasmid's Addgene catalogue record and pLannotate feature annotations shown in this document.]
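Description:
pGBW-m4252787 is a mammalian expression plasmid for the wild-type ORF10 protein of SARS-CoV-2, built on a pTwist_CMV_Puro_6 backbone from which an AarI site was removed. It is propagated in E. coli as a high-copy plasmid through a ColE1/pUC-type origin and selected with ampicillin via a full-length β-lactamase gene. The sequenced record is about 6.3 kb, consistent with a roughly 6.1 kb backbone carrying a very small (about 110 bp) insert.

Expression of ORF10 is driven by the human cytomegalovirus immediate-early enhancer and promoter; the annotation software resolves these as a CMV enhancer plus promoter fragments located just upstream of the record's circular junction. The ORF10 coding region itself is not labelled as a gene in the feature table. It does overlap a hit to the coronavirus 3' UTR pseudoknot family, which fits the position of ORF10 near the 3' end of the viral genome. According to the catalogue entry, the backbone supplies a C-terminal TEV-cleavable 3xFLAG tag, and the table detects a FLAG fragment directly downstream of the insert, followed by an SV40 polyadenylation signal. The tag allows immunodetection or affinity capture of the protein, with optional tag removal by TEV protease.

A separate cassette, in which the human ubiquitin C promoter drives puromycin N-acetyltransferase with a synthetic poly(A) signal, permits puromycin selection of transfected mammalian cells. Bacterial T7 and rrnG terminators and short β-globin insulator elements flank the units, presumably to limit transcriptional read-through between them. The construct suits transient or stable expression of tagged ORF10, although the record states no specific application beyond expression.
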