Addgene plasmid #153605: pGBW-m4252787
Purpose: Mammalian expression plasmid for SARS-CoV-2 ORF10 protein
Depositing lab: Ginkgo Bioworks & Benjie Chen. Depositing organization: Ginkgo Bioworks.
Backbone
  Vector backbone: pTwist_CMV_Puro_6 with AarI site removed
  Backbone size w/o insert (bp): 6080
  Vector type: Mammalian Expression
  Selectable markers: Puromycin
Growth in bacteria
  Bacterial resistance: Ampicillin, 100 μg/mL
  Growth temperature: 37°C
  Growth strain: DH5alpha
  Copy number: High Copy
Gene/Insert
  Gene/Insert name: SARS-CoV-2 ORF10 protein
  Species: Severe acute respiratory syndrome coronavirus 2
  Insert size (bp): 110
  Mutation: wt
  Entrez Gene: ORF10 (a.k.a. GU280_gp11)
  Promoter: CMV
  Tag / fusion protein: Cleavable TEV;3xFlag (C terminal on backbone)
  Cloning method: Unknown
Resource information
  A portion of this plasmid was derived from a plasmid made by: GinkgoBioworks
Depositor comments: NCBI reference sequence: 43740576
How to cite: pGBW-m4252787 was a gift from Ginkgo Bioworks & Benjie Chen (Addgene plasmid # 153605 ; http://n2t.net/addgene:153605 ; RRID:Addgene_153605)
